Addgene plasmid #141495: TFORF0050
Purpose: Lentiviral vector for overexpressing the MAZ transcription factor ORF with a unique 24-bp barcode. Barcodes facilitate identification of transcription factors in pooled screens.
Depositing lab: Feng Zhang. Depositing organization: Broad Institute. Publication: A transcription factor atlas of directed differentiation. Joung J, Ma S, Tay T, Geiger-Schuller KR, Kirchgatterer PC, Verdine VK, Guo B, Arias-Garcia MA, Allen WE, Singh A, Kuksenko O, Abudayyeh OO, Gootenberg JS, Fu Z, Macrae RK, Buenrostro JD, Regev A, Zhang F. Cell. 2023 Jan 5;186(1):209-229.e26. doi: 10.1016/j.cell.2022.11.026. PubMed 36608654.
Backbone
  Vector backbone: pLX_TRC317
  Backbone manufacturer: Broad Institute Genetic Perturbation Platform
  Backbone size w/o insert (bp): 8264
  Vector type: Mammalian Expression, Lentiviral
  Selectable markers: Puromycin
Growth in bacteria
  Bacterial resistance: Ampicillin, 100 μg/mL
  Growth temperature: 37°C
  Growth strain: NEB Stable
  Copy number: High Copy
Gene/Insert
  Gene/Insert name: MAZ
  Species: H. sapiens (human)
  Insert size (bp): 620
  Entrez Gene: MAZ (a.k.a. PUR1, Pur-1, SAF-1, SAF-2, SAF-3, ZF87, ZNF801, Zif87)
  Promoter: EF1a
  Cloning method: Unknown
  Sequencing primers: 5′ GGGTGGAGACTGAAGTTAGGCCAG; 3′ CACATAGCGTAAAAGGAGCAACATAG
Terms and licenses: Academic/Nonprofit Terms; Industry Terms: Not Available to Industry
Depositor comments: NM_001276276,ENST00000562337 . The transcription factor ORF portion of this plasmid was synthesized by Genewiz. Please test multiple small colonies in case of plasmid recombination. To make this collection available in a timely manner, a portion of this collection was not fully sequenced by Addgene. If an Addgene verified full plasmid sequence is not available, please contact us prior to placing an order to request the full sequence.
How to cite: TFORF0050 was a gift from Feng Zhang (Addgene plasmid # 141495 ; http://n2t.net/addgene:141495 ; RRID:Addgene_141495)
