[The description below was written by a language model from this plasmid's Addgene catalogue record and pLannotate feature annotations shown in this document.]
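Description:
TFORF0050 is a third-generation-style, self-inactivating lentiviral expression plasmid built on the pLX_TRC317 backbone, carrying a human MAZ transcription factor open reading frame for overexpression in mammalian cells. In bacteria it is maintained through a high-copy ColE1/pUC-type origin and selected with ampicillin (β-lactamase under its own promoter). An f1 origin and remnants of a lac/lacZα cloning region flanked by T7 and T3 promoters are also present in the backbone. The depositor warns that the plasmid can recombine, as is common for LTR-containing vectors.

The viral cassette begins with an RSV promoter fused to a truncated HIV-1 5' LTR, which drives production of the packageable genomic RNA. This is followed by the Ψ packaging signal with a gag fragment, the Rev response element for Rev-dependent nuclear export, and a cPPT/CTS element that aids nuclear import of the reverse-transcribed genome. An SV40 early promoter/origin drives the puromycin N-acetyltransferase gene for selection of transduced cells. Downstream, the EF-1α promoter expresses the MAZ insert of about 620 bp, which the depositor ties to a specific short transcript isoform. The annotation software matched this region only in pieces, to hamster MAZ and to the related zinc-finger protein PATZ1, and these hits most likely reflect homology rather than separate inserts. The small insulin signal and U6 fragments found nearby are probably incidental matches. A WPRE enhances transcript expression, and the ΔU3 3' LTR plus an SV40 poly(A) signal close the cassette.

The construct also carries a unique 24-bp barcode, which is not annotated in the feature table. The barcode allows this transcription factor to be identified in pooled overexpression screens, such as those for directed differentiation.
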