Features (pLannotate 1.2.2; 33 found; start..end, strand, type, name):
      5..231     +  promoter       RSV promoter: Rous sarcoma virus enhancer/promoter
    232..412     +  LTR            5' LTR (truncated): truncated 5' long terminal repeat (LTR) from HIV-1
    459..584     +  misc_feature   HIV-1 Ψ: packaging signal of human immunodeficiency virus type 1
    568..931     +  CDS            HIV-1 gag (fragment): gag protein from human immunodeficiency virus 1; gag
   1077..1310    +  misc_feature   RRE: The Rev response element (RRE) of HIV-1 allows for Rev-dependent mRNA export from the nucleus to the cytoplasm.
   1687..1713    +  CDS            Rev (fragment): human immunodeficiency virus 1 (HIV-1) Rev protein; rev; enhances nuclear export of unspliced and incompletely spliced viral mRNAs
   1720..1743    +  promoter       SV40 promoter (fragment): SV40 early promoter
   1744..1815    +  promoter       SV40 promoter (fragment): SV40 enhancer and early promoter
   1839..1974    +  rep_origin     SV40 ori: SV40 origin of replication
   2020..2616    +  CDS            PuroR (fragment): puromycin N-acetyltransferase; pac from Streptomyces; confers resistance to puromycin
   2665..2782    +  misc_feature   cPPT/CTS: central polypurine tract and central termination sequence of HIV-1
   2847..2913    +  CDS            small t antigen (fragment): SV40 (simian virus 40) small t antigen
   2920..4098    +  promoter       EF-1α promoter: strong constitutive promoter for human elongation factor EF-1α
   4154..4318    +  CDS            MAZ (fragment): MAZ_MESAU - Experimental evidence at transcript level: Swiss-Prot protein existence level 2. Transcriptional regulator (By similarity). Acts as a transcriptional activator that binds to purine-rich GAGA sites found in the promoter of many genes including insulin I and II and islet amyloid polypeptide (PubMed:1454839). From Mesocricetus auratus (Golden hamster).
   4361..4480    +  CDS            PATZ1 (fragment): PATZ1_HUMAN - Also known as PATZ, RIAZ, ZBTB19, ZNF278, ZSG. Experimental evidence at protein level: Swiss-Prot protein existence level 1. Transcriptional repressor. From Homo sapiens (Human).
   4523..4544    -  sig_peptide    insulin signal sequence (fragment): signal sequence of human preproinsulin
   4646..4699    +  promoter       U6 promoter (fragment): RNA polymerase III promoter for human U6 snRNA
   4741..5329    +  misc_feature   WPRE: woodchuck hepatitis virus posttranscriptional regulatory element
   5380..5399    +  misc_feature   cPPT/CTS (fragment): central polypurine tract and central termination sequence of HIV-1
   5401..5634    +  LTR            3' LTR (ΔU3): self-inactivating 3' long terminal repeat (LTR) from HIV-1
   5712..5833    +  polyA_signal   SV40 poly(A) signal: SV40 polyadenylation signal
   5873..6008    +  rep_origin     SV40 ori: SV40 origin of replication
   6029..6047    -  promoter       T7 promoter: promoter for bacteriophage T7 RNA polymerase
   6055..6210    +  CDS            lacZα (fragment): LacZα fragment of β-galactosidase; lacZ fragment
   6215..6643    +  rep_origin     f1 ori (sequence partly withheld): f1 bacteriophage origin of replication; arrow indicates direction of (+) strand synthesis
   6696..6800    +  promoter       AmpR promoter: bla
   6801..7661    +  CDS            AmpR: β-lactamase; bla; confers resistance to ampicillin, carbenicillin, and related antibiotics
   7832..8420    +  rep_origin     ori: high-copy-number ColE1/pMB1/pBR322/pUC origin of replication
   8603..8695    +  CDS            lacI (fragment): lac repressor; lacI; The lac repressor binds to the lac operator to inhibit transcription in E. coli. This inhibition can be relieved by adding lactose or isopropyl-β-D-thiogalactopyranoside (IPTG).
   8708..8729    +  protein_bind   CAP binding site: CAP binding activates transcription in the presence of cAMP. E. coli catabolite activator protein
   8744..8774    +  promoter       lac promoter: promoter for the E. coli lac operon
   8782..8798    +  protein_bind   lac operator: The lac repressor binds to the lac operator to inhibit transcription in E. coli. This inhibition can be relieved by adding lactose or isopropyl-β-D-thiogalactopyranoside (IPTG). lac repressor encoded by lacI
   8843..8861    +  promoter       T3 promoter: promoter for bacteriophage T3 RNA polymerase
>Addgene plasmid #141495 | TFORF0050 | depositor full sequence | sequence record 276621 | Full Sequence
TTAATGTAGTCTTATGCAATACTCTTGTAGTCTTGCAACATGGTAACGATGAGTTAGCAACATGCCTTAC
AAGGAGAGAAAAAGCACCGTGCATGCCGATTGGTGGAAGTAAGGTGGTACGATCGTGCCTTATTAGGAAG
GCAACAGACGGGTCTGACATGGATTGGACGAACCACTGAATTGCCGCATTGCAGAGATATTGTATTTAAG
TGCCTAGCTCGATACATAAACGGGTCTCTCTGGTTAGACCAGATCTGAGCCTGGGAGCTCTCTGGCTAAC
TAGGGAACCCACTGCTTAAGCCTCAATAAAGCTTGCCTTGAGTGCTTCAAGTAGTGTGTGCCCGTCTGTT
GTGTGACTCTGGTAACTAGAGATCCCTCAGACCCTTTTAGTCAGTGTGGAAAATCTCTAGCAGTGGCGCC
CGAACAGGGACTTGAAAGCGAAAGGGAAACCAGAGGAGCTCTCTCGACGCAGGACTCGGCTTGCTGAAGC
GCGCACGGCAAGAGGCGAGGGGCGGCGACTGGTGAGTACGCCAAAAATTTTGACTAGCGGAGGCTAGAAG
GAGAGAGATGGGTGCGAGAGCGTCAGTATTAAGCGGGGGAGAATTAGATCGCGATGGGAAAAAATTCGGT
TAAGGCCAGGGGGAAAGAAAAAATATAAATTAAAACATATAGTATGGGCAAGCAGGGAGCTAGAACGATT
CGCAGTTAATCCTGGCCTGTTAGAAACATCAGAAGGCTGTAGACAAATACTGGGACAGCTACAACCATCC
CTTCAGACAGGATCAGAAGAACTTAGATCATTATATAATACAGTAGCAACCCTCTATTGTGTGCATCAAA
GGATAGAGATAAAAGACACCAAGGAAGCTTTAGACAAGATAGAGGAAGAGCAAAACAAAAGTAAGACCAC
CGCACAGCAAGCGGCCGCTGATCTTCAGACCTGGAGGAGGAGATATGAGGGACAATTGGAGAAGTGAATT
ATATAAATATAAAGTAGTAAAAATTGAACCATTAGGAGTAGCACCCACCAAGGCAAAGAGAAGAGTGGTG
CAGAGAGAAAAAAGAGCAGTGGGAATAGGAGCTTTGTTCCTTGGGTTCTTGGGAGCAGCAGGAAGCACTA
TGGGCGCAGCGTCAATGACGCTGACGGTACAGGCCAGACAATTATTGTCTGGTATAGTGCAGCAGCAGAA
CAATTTGCTGAGGGCTATTGAGGCGCAACAGCATCTGTTGCAACTCACAGTCTGGGGCATCAAGCAGCTC
CAGGCAAGAATCCTGGCTGTGGAAAGATACCTAAAGGATCAACAGCTCCTGGGGATTTGGGGTTGCTCTG
GAAAACTCATTTGCACCACTGCTGTGCCTTGGAATGCTAGTTGGAGTAATAAATCTCTGGAACAGATTTG
GAATCACACGACCTGGATGGAGTGGGACAGAGAAATTAACAATTACACAAGCTTAATACACTCCTTAATT
GAAGAATCGCAAAACCAGCAAGAAAAGAATGAACAAGAATTATTGGAATTAGATAAATGGGCAAGTTTGT
GGAATTGGTTTAACATAACAAATTGGCTGTGGTATATAAAATTATTCATAATGATAGTAGGAGGCTTGGT
AGGTTTAAGAATAGTTTTTGCTGTACTTTCTATAGTGAATAGAGTTAGGCAGGGATATTCACCATTATCG
TTTCAGACCCACCTCCCAACCCCGAGGGGACCCATGCATTGCATCTCAATTAGTCAGCAACCAGGTGTGG
AAAGTCCCCAGGCTCCCCAGCAGGCAGAAGTATGCAAAGCATGCGTCTCAATTAGTCAGCAACCATAGTC
CCGCCCCTAACTCCGCCCATCCCGCCCCTAACTCCGCCCAGTTCCGCCCATTCTCCGCCCCATGGCTGAC
TAATTTTTTTTATTTATGCAGAGGCCGAGGCCGCCTCGGCCTCTGAGCTATTCCAGAAGTAGTGAGGAGG
CTTTTTTGGAGGCCTAGGCTTTTGCAAAAAGCTTTCTAGAGGTACCACCGGAGCTTACCATGACCGAGTA
CAAGCCCACGGTGCGCCTCGCCACCCGCGACGACGTCCCCAGGGCCGTACGCACCCTCGCCGCCGCGTTC
GCCGACTACCCCGCCACGCGCCACACCGTCGATCCGGACCGCCACATCGAGCGGGTCACCGAGCTGCAAG
AACTCTTCCTCACGCGCGTCGGGCTCGACATCGGCAAGGTGTGGGTCGCGGACGACGGCGCCGCCGTGGC
GGTCTGGACCACGCCGGAGAGCGTCGAAGCGGGGGCGGTGTTCGCCGAGATCGGCCCGCGCATGGCCGAG
TTGAGCGGTTCCCGGCTGGCCGCGCAGCAACAGATGGAAGGCCTCCTGGCGCCGCACCGGCCCAAGGAGC
CCGCGTGGTTCCTGGCCACCGTCGGCGTCTCGCCCGACCACCAGGGCAAGGGTCTGGGCAGCGCCGTCGT
GCTCCCCGGAGTGGAGGCGGCCGAGCGCGCCGGGGTGCCCGCCTTCCTGGAGACCTCCGCGCCCCGCAAC
CTCCCCTTCTACGAGCGGCTCGGCTTCACCGTCACCGCCGACGTCGAGGTGCCCGAAGGACCGCGCACCT
GGTGCATGACCCGCAAGCCCGGTGCCAGTTAACGAATTCTAGATCTTGAGACAAATGGCAGTATTCATCC
ACAATTTTAAAAGAAAAGGGGGGATTGGGGGGTACAGTGCAGGGGAAAGAATAGTAGACATAATAGCAAC
AGACATACAAACTAAAGAATTACAAAAACAAATTACAAAAATTCAAAATTTTCGGGTTTATTACAGGGAC
AGCAGAGATCCACTTTGGCGCCGGCTCGAGGCCTGCAGGTGCAAAGATGGATAAAGTTTTAAACAGAGAG
GAATCTTTGCAGCTAATGGACCTTCTAGGTCTTGAAAGGAGTGGGAATTGGCTCCGGTGCCCGTCAGTGG
GCAGAGCGCACATCGCCCACAGTCCCCGAGAAGTTGGGGGGAGGGGTCGGCAATTGAACCGGTGCCTAGA
GAAGGTGGCGCGGGGTAAACTGGGAAAGTGATGTCGTGTACTGGCTCCGCCTTTTTCCCGAGGGTGGGGG
AGAACCGTATATAAGTGCAGTAGTCGCCGTGAACGTTCTTTTTCGCAACGGGTTTGCCGCCAGAACACAG
GTAAGTGCCGTGTGTGGTTCCCGCGGGCCTGGCCTCTTTACGGGTTATGGCCCTTGCGTGCCTTGAATTA
CTTCCACCTGGCTGCAGTACGTGATTCTTGATCCCGAGCTTCGGGTTGGAAGTGGGTGGGAGAGTTCGAG
GCCTTGCGCTTAAGGAGCCCCTTCGCCTCGTGCTTGAGTTGAGGCCTGGCCTGGGCGCTGGGGCCGCCGC
GTGCGAATCTGGTGGCACCTTCGCGCCTGTCTCGCTGCTTTCGATAAGTCTCTAGCCATTTAAAATTTTT
GATGACCTGCTGCGACGCTTTTTTTCTGGCAAGATAGTCTTGTAAATGCGGGCCAAGATCTGCACACTGG
TATTTCGGTTTTTGGGGCCGCGGGCGGCGACGGGGCCCGTGCGTCCCAGCGCACATGTTCGGCGAGGCGG
GGCCTGCGAGCGCGGCCACCGAGAATCGGACGGGGGTAGTCTCAAGCTGGCCGGCCTGCTCTGGTGCCTG
GCCTCGCGCCGCCGTGTATCGCCCCGCCCTGGGCGGCAAGGCTGGCCCGGTCGGCACCAGTTGCGTGAGC
GGAAAGATGGCCGCTTCCCGGCCCTGCTGCAGGGAGCTCAAAATGGAGGACGCGGCGCTCGGGAGAGCGG
GCGGGTGAGTCACCCACACAAAGGAAAAGGGCCTTTCCGTCCTCAGCCGTCGCTTCATGTGACTCCACGG
AGTACCGGGCGCCGTCCAGGCACCTCGATTAGTTCTCGAGCTTTTGGAGTACGTCGTCTTTAGGTTGGGG
GGAGGGGTTTTATGCGATGGAGTTTCCCCACACTGAGTGGGTGGAGACTGAAGTTAGGCCAGCTTGGCAC
TTGATGTAATTCTCCTTGGAATTTGCCCTTTTTGAGTTTGGATCTTGGTTCATTCTCAAGCCTCAGACAG
TGGTTCAAAGTTTTTTTCTTCCATTTCAGGTGTCGTGAGGCTAGCACCGCCACCATGTTCCCGGTGTTTC
CTTGCACGCTGCTGGCCCCCCCCTTCCCCGTGCTGGGCCTGGACTCCCGGGGGGTGGGCGGCCTCATGAA
CTCCTTCCCGCCACCTCAGGGTCACGCCCAGAACCCCCTGCAGGTCGGGGCTGAGCTCCAGTCCCGCTTC
TTTGCCTCCCAGGGCTGCGCCCAGAGTCCATTCCAGAAATGTGAGGCAGCTTTCGCCACGAAGGATCGGC
TGCGGGCGCACACAGTACGACACGAGGAGAAAGTGCCATGTCACGTGTGTGGCAAGATGCTGAGCTCGGC
TTATATTTCGGACCACATGAAGGTGCACAGCCAGGGTCCTCACCATGTCTGTGAGCTCTGCAACAAAGGT
ACTGGTGAGGTTTGTCCAATGGCGGCGGCAGCGGCAGCGGCGGCAGCGGCAGCAGCGGCAGCAGTAGCAG
CCCCTCCCACAGCTGTGGGCTCCCTCTCGGGGGCGGAGGGGGTGCCTGTGAGCTCTCAGCCACTTCCCTC
CCAACCCTGGTAGTAATGAACTAGTCCGTAACTTGAAAGTATTTCGATTTCTTGGCTTTATATATCTTGT
GGAAAGGACGAACTAGGCTCGTCGGGACCGAGGGAACGCGTTAAGTCGACAATCAACCTCTGGATTACAA
AATTTGTGAAAGATTGACTGGTATTCTTAACTATGTTGCTCCTTTTACGCTATGTGGATACGCTGCTTTA
ATGCCTTTGTATCATGCTATTGCTTCCCGTATGGCTTTCATTTTCTCCTCCTTGTATAAATCCTGGTTGC
TGTCTCTTTATGAGGAGTTGTGGCCCGTTGTCAGGCAACGTGGCGTGGTGTGCACTGTGTTTGCTGACGC
AACCCCCACTGGTTGGGGCATTGCCACCACCTGTCAGCTCCTTTCCGGGACTTTCGCTTTCCCCCTCCCT
ATTGCCACGGCGGAACTCATCGCCGCCTGCCTTGCCCGCTGCTGGACAGGGGCTCGGCTGTTGGGCACTG
ACAATTCCGTGGTGTTGTCGGGGAAATCATCGTCCTTTCCTTGGCTGCTCGCCTGTGTTGCCACCTGGAT
TCTGCGCGGGACGTCCTTCTGCTACGTCCCTTCGGCCCTCAATCCAGCGGACCTTCCTTCCCGCGGCCTG
CTGCCGGCTCTGCGGCCTCTTCCGCGTCTTCGCCTTCGCCCTCAGACGAGTCGGATCTCCCTTTGGGCCG
CCTCCCCGCGTCGACTTTAAGACCAATGACTTACAAGGCAGCTGTAGATCTTAGCCACTTTTTAAAAGAA
AAGGGGGGACTGGAAGGGCTAATTCACTCCCAACGAAGACAAGATCTGCTTTTTGCTTGTACTGGGTCTC
TCTGGTTAGACCAGATCTGAGCCTGGGAGCTCTCTGGCTAACTAGGGAACCCACTGCTTAAGCCTCAATA
AAGCTTGCCTTGAGTGCTTCAAGTAGTGTGTGCCCGTCTGTTGTGTGACTCTGGTAACTAGAGATCCCTC
AGACCCTTTTAGTCAGTGTGGAAAATCTCTAGCAGTACGTATAGTAGTTCATGTCATCTTATTATTCAGT
ATTTATAACTTGCAAAGAAATGAATATCAGAGAGTGAGAGGAACTTGTTTATTGCAGCTTATAATGGTTA
CAAATAAAGCAATAGCATCACAAATTTCACAAATAAAGCATTTTTTTCACTGCATTCTAGTTGTGGTTTG
TCCAAACTCATCAATGTATCTTATCATGTCTGGCTCTAGCTATCCCGCCCCTAACTCCGCCCATCCCGCC
CCTAACTCCGCCCAGTTCCGCCCATTCTCCGCCCCATGGCTGACTAATTTTTTTTATTTATGCAGAGGCC
GAGGCCGCCTCGGCCTCTGAGCTATTCCAGAAGTAGTGAGGAGGCTTTTTTGGAGGCCTAGGGACGTACC
CAATTCGCCCTATAGTGAGTCGTATTACGCGCGCTCACTGGCCGTCGTTTTACAACGTCGTGACTGGGAA
AACCCTGGCGTTACCCAACTTAATCGCCTTGCAGCACATCCCCCTTTCGCCAGCTGGCGTAATAGCGAAG
AGGCCCGCACCGATCGCCCTTCCCAACAGTTGCGCAGCCTGAATGGCGAATGGG
[124 nt withheld, positions 6215-6338]
C
[91 nt withheld, positions 6340-6430]
A
[49 nt withheld, positions 6432-6480]
CCTTTGACGTTGGAGTCCACGTTCTTT
[37 nt withheld, positions 6508-6544]
ACCCTATCTCGGTCTATTCTTTTGATTTATAAGGGATTTTGCCGATTTCGGCCTATTGGTTAAAAAATGA
GCTGATTTAACAAAAATTTAACGCGAATTTTAACAAAATATTAACGCTTACAATTTAGGTGGCACTTTTC
GGGGAAATGTGCGCGGAACCCCTATTTGTTTATTTTTCTAAATACATTCAAATATGTATCCGCTCATGAG
ACAATAACCCTGATAAATGCTTCAATAATATTGAAAAAGGAAGAGTATGAGTATTCAACATTTCCGTGTC
GCCCTTATTCCCTTTTTTGCGGCATTTTGCCTTCCTGTTTTTGCTCACCCAGAAACGCTGGTGAAAGTAA
AAGATGCTGAAGATCAGTTGGGTGCACGAGTGGGTTACATCGAACTGGATCTCAACAGCGGTAAGATCCT
TGAGAGTTTTCGCCCCGAAGAACGTTTTCCAATGATGAGCACTTTTAAAGTTCTGCTATGTGGCGCGGTA
TTATCCCGTATTGACGCCGGGCAAGAGCAACTCGGTCGCCGCATACACTATTCTCAGAATGACTTGGTTG
AGTACTCACCAGTCACAGAAAAGCATCTTACGGATGGCATGACAGTAAGAGAATTATGCAGTGCTGCCAT
AACCATGAGTGATAACACTGCGGCCAACTTACTTCTGACAACGATCGGAGGACCGAAGGAGCTAACCGCT
TTTTTGCACAACATGGGGGATCATGTAACTCGCCTTGATCGTTGGGAACCGGAGCTGAATGAAGCCATAC
CAAACGACGAGCGTGACACCACGATGCCTGTAGCAATGGCAACAACGTTGCGCAAACTATTAACTGGCGA
ACTACTTACTCTAGCTTCCCGGCAACAATTAATAGACTGGATGGAGGCGGATAAAGTTGCAGGACCACTT
CTGCGCTCGGCCCTTCCGGCTGGCTGGTTTATTGCTGATAAATCTGGAGCCGGTGAGCGTGGGTCTCGCG
GTATCATTGCAGCACTGGGGCCAGATGGTAAGCCCTCCCGTATCGTAGTTATCTACACGACGGGGAGTCA
GGCAACTATGGATGAACGAAATAGACAGATCGCTGAGATAGGTGCCTCACTGATTAAGCATTGGTAACTG
TCAGACCAAGTTTACTCATATATACTTTAGATTGATTTAAAACTTCATTTTTAATTTAAAAGGATCTAGG
TGAAGATCCTTTTTGATAATCTCATGACCAAAATCCCTTAACGTGAGTTTTCGTTCCACTGAGCGTCAGA
CCCCGTAGAAAAGATCAAAGGATCTTCTTGAGATCCTTTTTTTCTGCGCGTAATCTGCTGCTTGCAAACA
AAAAAACCACCGCTACCAGCGGTGGTTTGTTTGCCGGATCAAGAGCTACCAACTCTTTTTCCGAAGGTAA
CTGGCTTCAGCAGAGCGCAGATACCAAATACTGTTCTTCTAGTGTAGCCGTAGTTAGGCCACCACTTCAA
GAACTCTGTAGCACCGCCTACATACCTCGCTCTGCTAATCCTGTTACCAGTGGCTGCTGCCAGTGGCGAT
AAGTCGTGTCTTACCGGGTTGGACTCAAGACGATAGTTACCGGATAAGGCGCAGCGGTCGGGCTGAACGG
GGGGTTCGTGCACACAGCCCAGCTTGGAGCGAACGACCTACACCGAACTGAGATACCTACAGCGTGAGCT
ATGAGAAAGCGCCACGCTTCCCGAAGGGAGAAAGGCGGACAGGTATCCGGTAAGCGGCAGGGTCGGAACA
GGAGAGCGCACGAGGGAGCTTCCAGGGGGAAACGCCTGGTATCTTTATAGTCCTGTCGGGTTTCGCCACC
TCTGACTTGAGCGTCGATTTTTGTGATGCTCGTCAGGGGGGCGGAGCCTATGGAAAAACGCCAGCAACGC
GGCCTTTTTACGGTTCCTGGCCTTTTGCTGGCCTTTTGCTCACATGTTCTTTCCTGCGTTATCCCCTGAT
TCTGTGGATAACCGTATTACCGCCTTTGAGTGAGCTGATACCGCTCGCCGCAGCCGAACGACCGAGCGCA
GCGAGTCAGTGAGCGAGGAAGCGGAAGAGCGCCCAATACGCAAACCGCCTCTCCCCGCGCGTTGGCCGAT
TCATTAATGCAGCTGGCACGACAGGTTTCCCGACTGGAAAGCGGGCAGTGAGCGCAACGCAATTAATGTG
AGTTAGCTCACTCATTAGGCACCCCAGGCTTTACACTTTATGCTTCCGGCTCGTATGTTGTGTGGAATTG
TGAGCGGATAACAATTTCACACAGGAAACAGCTATGACCATGATTACGCCAAGCGCGCAATTAACCCTCA
CTAAAGGGAACAAAAGCTGGAGCTGCAAGC
