>Addgene plasmid #141495 | TFORF0050 | depositor partial sequence | sequence record 276622 | Insert
ACCGCCACCATGTTCCCGGTGTTTCCTTGCACGCTGCTGGCCCCCCCCTTCCCCGTGCTGGGCCTGGACT
CCCGGGGGGTGGGCGGCCTCATGAACTCCTTCCCGCCACCTCAGGGTCACGCCCAGAACCCCCTGCAGGT
CGGGGCTGAGCTCCAGTCCCGCTTCTTTGCCTCCCAGGGCTGCGCCCAGAGTCCATTCCAGAAATGTGAG
GCAGCTTTCGCCACGAAGGATCGGCTGCGGGCGCACACAGTACGACACGAGGAGAAAGTGCCATGTCACG
TGTGTGGCAAGATGCTGAGCTCGGCTTATATTTCGGACCACATGAAGGTGCACAGCCAGGGTCCTCACCA
TGTCTGTGAGCTCTGCAACAAAGGTACTGGTGAGGTTTGTCCAATGGCGGCGGCAGCGGCAGCGGCGGCA
GCGGCAGCAGCGGCAGCAGTAGCAGCCCCTCCCACAGCTGTGGGCTCCCTCTCGGGGGCGGAGGGGGTGC
CTGTGAGCTCTCAGCCACTTCCCTCCCAACCCTGGTAGTAATGAACTAGTCCGTAACTTGAAAGTATTTC
GATTTCTTGGCTTTATATATCTTGTGGAAAGGACGAACTAGGCTCGTCGGGACCGAGGGA
