>Addgene plasmid #141495 | TFORF0050 | depositor partial sequence | sequence record 276623 | Barcode
ACTAGGCTCGTCGGGACCGAGGGA
