>Addgene plasmid #141495 | TFORF0050 | addgene partial sequence | sequence record 319935 | WPRE-R 5'-CATAGCGTAAAAGGAGCAACA-3'
TTTTGTAATCCAGAGGTTGATTGTCGACTTAACGCGTTCCCTCGGTCCCGACGAGCCTAGTTCGTCCTTT
CCACAAGATATATAAAGCCAAGAAATCGAAATACTTTCAAGTTACGGACTAGTTCATTACTACCAGGGTT
GGGAGGGAAGTGGCTGAGAGCTCACAGGCACCCCCTCCGCCCCCGAGAGGGAGCCCACAGCTGTGGGAGG
GGCTGCTACTGCTGCCGCTGCTGCCGCTGCCGCCGCTGCCGCTGCCGCCGCCATTGGACAAACCTCACCA
GTACCTTTGTTGCAGAGCTCACAGACATGGTGAGGACCCTGGCTGTGCACCTTCATGTGGTCCGAAATAT
AAGCCGAGCTCAGCATCTTGCCACACACGTGACATGGCACTTTCTCCTCGTGTCGTACTGTGTGCGCCCG
CAGCCGATCCTTCGTGGCGAAAGCTGCCTCACATTTCTGGAATGGACTCTGGGCGCAGCCCTGGGAGGCA
AAGAAGCGGGACTGGAGCTCAGCCCCGACCTGCAGGGGGTTCTGGGCGTGACCCTGAGGTGGCGGGAAGG
AGTTCATGAGGCCGCCCACCCCCCGGGAGTCCAGGCCCAGCACGGGGAAGGGGGGGGCCAGCAGCGTGCA
AGGAAACACCGGGAACATGGTGGCG
